Addgene plasmid #15136: RCAS cVax (CC#337)
Depositing lab: Connie Cepko. Depositing organization: Harvard Medical School. Publication: Misexpression of the Emx-related homeobox genes cVax and mVax2 ventralizes the retina and perturbs the retinotectal map. Schulte D, Furukawa T, Peters MA, Kozak CA, Cepko CL. Neuron. 1999 Nov . 24(3):541-53. 10.1016/S0896-6273(00)81111-3 PubMed 10595508.
Backbone
  Vector backbone: RCAS
  Backbone size w/o insert (bp): 11600
  Vector type: Retroviral ; Avian expression
Growth in bacteria
  Bacterial resistance: Ampicillin, 100 μg/mL
  Growth temperature: 37°C
  Growth strain: DH5alpha
  Copy number: High Copy
Gene/Insert
  Gene/Insert name: cVax (alt name: Vax)
  Species: G. gallus (chicken)
  Entrez Gene: VAX1
  Cloning method: Restriction Enzyme; 5′ cloning site ClaI (not destroyed); 3′ cloning site ClaI (not destroyed)
  Sequencing primers: 5′ n/a
Terms and licenses: Academic/Nonprofit Terms; Industry Terms: Not Available to Industry
How to cite: RCAS cVax (CC#337) was a gift from Connie Cepko (Addgene plasmid # 15136 ; http://n2t.net/addgene:15136 ; RRID:Addgene_15136)
