[The description below was written by a language model from this plasmid's Addgene catalogue record.]
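Description:
RCAS cVax is a retroviral construct for avian gene delivery, built on the RCAS backbone (recorded as about 11.6 kb without insert). RCAS vectors are replication-competent proviral plasmids derived from avian leukosis/Rous sarcoma virus: the viral LTRs flank the gag, pol and env genes, and a foreign gene takes the position normally occupied by src, where it is expressed from a spliced message driven by the LTR. Because the virus remains replication competent in permissive avian cells, transfection of the plasmid yields infectious virus that spreads through a culture or embryonic tissue, giving broad and sustained misexpression of the insert. In bacteria the plasmid is maintained as a high-copy plasmid under ampicillin selection. The record has no feature table, so the envelope subgroup, the origin of replication and other backbone details are not stated.

The payload is cVax, the chicken (Gallus gallus) Vax homeobox gene, linked in the record to the VAX1 gene entry. It was inserted by restriction cloning into the ClaI site, with ClaI retained at both ends. Since a single enzyme flanks the insert, orientation cannot be inferred from the cloning sites alone. No epitope tags, reporters or additional promoters are listed. The associated publication concerns misexpression of the Emx-related homeobox genes cVax and mVax2, which ventralized the retina and perturbed the retinotectal map. This indicates that the construct is intended for virus-mediated ectopic expression of cVax in the developing chick eye, to study dorsoventral retinal patterning and the topographic projection of retinal axons to the tectum.
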