>Addgene plasmid #15136 | RCAS cVax (CC#337) | addgene partial sequence | sequence record 21651 | RCAS-F 5'-ACATGGGTGGTGGTATAGCGCTTGCG-3'
CGAGGAGGAGGAAGACAGCTATTGGTAATTGTGAAATACGCTTTTGTCTGTGTGCTGCAGGAGCTGAGCT
GACTCTGCTGGTGGCCTCGCGTACCACTGTGGCATCGATTCTAGACCACTGTGGCCAGGCGGTAGCTGGG
ACGTGCAGCCGACCACCATGTTTGGGAAACAAGACAAAATGGACGTTAGATGCAGCACAGAGACTGAAGC
CAATCGGGTCTCGAAGAACGGACACAAGGAGGGCAAGGACAGCAAAGGGGCTGAAGGAAATATCTCTACT
TCTTTTCTGAAGGAGCAACAAGGGACTTTTTCTGCCTCCGCAGCTACCGAAGACTGTAACAAAAGTAAAT
CTGGTTCGGCGGACCCGGACTACTGCAGGAGGATCCTGGTCAGAGATGCCAAAGGTTCCATCCGAGAGAT
CATCCTGCCCAAAGGCCTCGATTTGGACCGTCCCAAGCGGACCCGCACCTCCTTCACGGCCGAGCAGCTC
TACCGCCTGGAGATGGAGTTCCAGCGGTGCCAGTACGTGGTGGGGCGGGAGCGCACCGAGCTGGCGCGGC
AGCTCAACCTCTCCGAGACTCAGGTAAAGGTGTGGTTCCAGAACCGACGCACCAAGCAGAAAAAGGACCA
GGGCAAAGACTCGGAGCTGCGTTCGGTGGTATCCGAGACCGCCGCCACCTGCAGCGTCCTGCGGCTGCTG
GA
